Addgene plasmid #234306: 9336-E23
Purpose: Gateway ORF Entry clone of human SMAD3 EPSM-CSD with stop codon (for native or N-terminal fusions); Linker sites dead, C-terminal constitutively active
Depositing lab: Dominic Esposito. Depositing organization: Frederick National Laboratory.
Backbone
  Vector backbone: pDonr-253
  Backbone size w/o insert (bp): 3155
  Vector type: Gateway Entry Clone
Growth in bacteria
  Bacterial resistance: Spectinomycin, 50 μg/mL
  Growth temperature: 37°C
  Growth strain: DH5alpha
  Copy number: High Copy
Gene/Insert
  Gene/Insert name: SMAD3 EPSM-CSD
  Species: H. sapiens (human)
  Insert size (bp): 1357
  Mutation: T179V/S204A/S208A/S213A/S423D/S425D; Linker sites dead, C-terminal constitutively active
  Entrez Gene: SMAD3 (a.k.a. HSPC193, HsT17436, JV15-2, LDS1C, LDS3, MADH3, hMAD-3, hSMAD3, mad3)
  Cloning method: Gateway Cloning
  Sequencing primers: 5′ M13F 23-mer (5'-CCCAGTCACGACGTTGTAAAACG); 3′ attLR 23-mer (5'-TAACATCAGAGATTTTGAGACAC)
Terms and licenses: Academic/Nonprofit Terms; Industry Terms: Not Available to Industry
How to cite: 9336-E23 was a gift from Dominic Esposito (Addgene plasmid # 234306 ; http://n2t.net/addgene:234306 ; RRID:Addgene_234306)
