[The description below was written by a language model from this plasmid's Addgene catalogue record and pLannotate feature annotations shown in this document.]
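Description:
9336-E23 is a Gateway entry clone built on the pDonr-253 backbone that carries a mutant human SMAD3 open reading frame ready for recombinational transfer into destination vectors. It is a bacterial propagation plasmid rather than an expression vector. It replicates from a high-copy ColE1/pUC-type origin and is selected with spectinomycin through the aadA (SmR) aminoglycoside adenylyltransferase gene. The annotation also picks up an incP oriT and short remnants of other elements (lacI, lacZα, GmR, traJ, MCS fragments), which appear to be backbone vestiges and not functional parts. Tandem rrnB T1 and T2 terminators sit upstream of the cloning region and insulate the insert from read-through transcription in E. coli.

The SMAD3 coding sequence is flanked by two attL-type recombination sites, so an LR Clonase reaction can move it into any compatible destination vector. The annotation software labels both sites as attL3, and the record does not otherwise specify their identity. A partial match to a TEV protease site lies just upstream of the ORF, and a T7 promoter lies outside the downstream att site, oriented back toward the insert. No promoter for expressing the ORF is present, so expression depends on the destination vector.

The "EPSM-CSD" allele combines T179V, S204A, S208A and S213A, which abolish the linker-region phosphorylation sites, with S423D and S425D, phosphomimetic substitutions at the C-terminal serines that make the protein constitutively active. The ORF retains its stop codon, so it suits native expression or N-terminal fusions but not C-terminal tagging. SMAD3 is a receptor-regulated transducer of TGF-β/activin signalling. This clone is therefore suited to building expression constructs that separate the effects of linker and C-terminal phosphorylation on that pathway.
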