Features (pLannotate 1.2.2; 17 found; start..end, strand, type, name):
    121..213     +  CDS            lacI (fragment): lac repressor; lacI; The lac repressor binds to the lac operator to inhibit transcription in E. coli. This inhibition can be relieved by adding lactose or isopropyl-β-D-thiogalactopyranoside (IPTG).
    268..295     -  terminator     rrnB T2 terminator: transcription terminator T2 from the E. coli rrnB gene
    427..470     +  terminator     rrnB T1 terminator: Escherichia coli rrnB; transcription terminator T1 from the E. coli rrnB gene
    517..553     -  CDS            lacZα (fragment): LacZα fragment of β-galactosidase; lacZ fragment
    570..665     +  protein_bind   attL3: mutant version of attL; recombination site for the Gateway® LR reaction LR Clonase™
    668..684     +  CDS            TEV site (fragment): tobacco etch virus (TEV) protease recognition and cleavage site
    692..1963    +  CDS            SMAD3: SMAD3_HUMAN - Also known as MADH3. Experimental evidence at protein level: Swiss-Prot protein existence level 1. Receptor-regulated SMAD (R-SMAD) that is an intracellular signal transducer and transcriptional modulator activated by TGF-beta (transforming growth factor) and activin type 1 receptor kinases. Binds the TRE element in the promoter region of many genes that are regulated by TGF-beta and, on formation of the SMAD3/SMAD4 complex, activates transcription. Also can form a SMAD3/SMAD4/JUN/FOS complex at the AP- 1/SMAD site to regulate TGF-beta-mediated transcription. Has an inhibitory ef
   1971..2066    -  protein_bind   attL3: mutant version of attL; recombination site for the Gateway® LR reaction LR Clonase™
   2085..2103    -  promoter       T7 promoter: promoter for bacteriophage T7 RNA polymerase
   2293..2316    +  promoter       Pc promoter (fragment): intI1 (promoter lies within the coding sequence); class 1 integron promoter
   2492..2548    +  CDS            GmR (fragment): gentamycin acetyltransferase; aacC1; confers resistance to gentamycin
   2555..3346    +  CDS            SmR: aminoglycoside adenylyltransferase (Murphy, 1985); aadA; confers resistance to spectinomycin and streptomycin
   3350..3387    -  misc_feature   MCS (fragment): pUC18/19 multiple cloning site
   3390..3435    -  CDS            traJ (fragment): oriT-recognizing protein; traJ
   3468..3577    -  oriT           oriT: incP origin of transfer
   3714..3751    +  misc_feature   MCS (fragment): pUC18/19 multiple cloning site
   3837..4425    +  rep_origin     ori: high-copy-number ColE1/pMB1/pBR322/pUC origin of replication
>Addgene plasmid #234306 | 9336-E23 | addgene full sequence | sequence record 469769 | Addgene NGS Result
CTTTCCTGCGTTATCCCCTGATTCTGTGGATAACCGTATTACCGCCTTTGAGTGAGCTGATACCGCTCGC
CGCAGCCGAACGACCGAGCGCAGCGAGTCAGTGAGCGAGGAAGCGGAAGAGCGCCCAATACGCAAACCGC
CTCTCCCCGCGCGTTGGCCGATTCATTAATGCAGCTGGCACGACAGGTTTCCCGACTGGAAAGCGGGCAG
TGAGCGCAACGCAATTAATACGCGTACCGCTAGCCAGGAAGAGTTTGTAGAAACGCAAAAAGGCCATCCG
TCAGGATGGCCTTCTGCTTAGTTTGATGCCTGGCAGTTTATGGCGGGCGTCCTGCCCGCCACCCTCCGGG
CCGTTGCTTCACAACGTTCAAATCCGCTCCCGGCGGATTTGTCCTACTCAGGAGAGCGTTCACCGACAAA
CAACAGATAAAACGAAAGGCCCAGTCTTCCGACTGAGCCTTTCGTTTTATTTGATGCCTGGCAGTTCCCT
ACTCTCGCGTTAACGCTAGCATGGATGTTTTCCCAGTCACGACGTTGTAAAACGACGGCCAGTCTTAAGC
TCGGGCCCCAAATAATGATTTTATTTTGACTGATAGTGACCTGTTCGTTGCAACAAATTGATGAGCAATG
CTTTTTTATAATGCCAACTTTGTACAAAAAAGTTGGCGAAAACCTGTACTTCCAAGGCACCATGTCGTCC
ATCCTGCCTTTCACTCCCCCGATCGTGAAGCGCCTGCTGGGCTGGAAGAAGGGCGAGCAGAACGGGCAGG
AGGAGAAATGGTGCGAGAAGGCGGTCAAGAGCCTGGTCAAGAAACTCAAGAAGACGGGGCAGCTGGACGA
GCTGGAGAAGGCCATCACCACGCAGAACGTCAACACCAAGTGCATCACCATCCCCAGGTCCCTGGATGGC
CGGTTGCAGGTGTCCCATCGGAAGGGGCTCCCTCATGTCATCTACTGCCGCCTGTGGCGATGGCCAGACC
TGCACAGCCACCACGAGCTGCGGGCCATGGAGCTGTGTGAGTTCGCCTTCAATATGAAGAAGGACGAGGT
CTGCGTGAATCCCTACCACTACCAGAGAGTAGAGACACCAGTTCTACCTCCTGTGTTGGTGCCACGCCAC
ACAGAGATCCCGGCCGAGTTCCCCCCACTGGACGACTACAGCCATTCCATCCCCGAAAACACTAACTTCC
CCGCAGGCATCGAGCCCCAGAGCAATATTCCAGAGGTCCCACCCCCTGGCTACCTGAGTGAAGATGGAGA
AACCAGTGACCACCAGATGAACCACAGCATGGACGCAGGTGCTCCAAACCTAGCCCCGAATCCGATGGCC
CCAGCACATAATAACTTGGACCTGCAGCCAGTTACCTACTGCGAGCCGGCCTTCTGGTGCTCCATCTCCT
ACTACGAGCTGAACCAGCGCGTCGGGGAGACATTCCACGCCTCGCAGCCATCCATGACTGTGGATGGCTT
CACCGACCCCTCCAATTCGGAGCGCTTCTGCCTAGGGCTGCTCTCCAATGTCAACAGGAATGCAGCAGTG
GAGCTGACACGGAGACACATCGGAAGAGGCGTGCGGCTCTACTACATCGGAGGGGAGGTCTTCGCAGAGT
GCCTCAGTGACAGCGCTATTTTTGTCCAGTCTCCCAACTGTAACCAGCGCTATGGCTGGCACCCGGCCAC
CGTCTGCAAGATCCCACCAGGATGCAACCTGAAGATCTTCAACAACCAGGAGTTCGCTGCCCTCCTGGCC
CAGTCGGTCAACCAGGGCTTTGAGGCTGTCTACCAGTTGACCCGAATGTGCACCATCCGCATGAGCTTCG
TCAAAGGCTGGGGAGCGGAGTACAGGAGACAGACTGTGACCAGTACCCCCTGCTGGATTGAGCTGCACCT
GAATGGGCCTTTGCAGTGGCTTGACAAGGTCCTCACCCAGATGGGCTCCCCAAGCATCCGCTGTTCCGAT
GTGGATTAATCAACTTTCTTGTACAAAGTTGGCATTATAAGAAAGCATTGCTTATCAATTTGTTGCAACG
AACAGGTCACTATCAGTCAAAATAAAATCATTATTTGCCATCCAGCTGATATCCCCTATAGTGAGTCGTA
TTACATGGTCATAGCTGTTTCCTGGCAGCTCTGGCCCGTGTCTCAAAATCTCTGATGTTACATTGCACAA
GATAAAAATATATCATCATGCCTCCTCTAGACCAGCCAGGACAGAAATGCCTCGACTTCGCTGCTACCCA
AGGTTGCCGGGTGACGCACACCGTGGAAACGGATGAAGGCACGAACCCAGTGGACATAAGCCTGTTCGGT
TCGTAAGCTGTAATGCAAGTAGCGTATGCGCTCACGCAACTGGTCCAGAACCTTGACCGAACGCAGCGGT
GGTAACGGCGCAGTGGCGGTTTTCATGGCTTGTTATGACTGTTTTTTTGGGGTACAGTCTATGCCTCGGG
CATCCAAGCAGCAAGCGCGTTACGCCGTGGGTCGATGTTTGATGTTATGGAGCAGCAACGATGTTACGCA
GCAGGGCAGTCGCCCTAAAACAAAGTTAAACATTATGAGGGAAGCGGTGATCGCCGAAGTATCGACTCAA
CTATCAGAGGTAGTTGGCGTCATCGAGCGCCATCTCGAACCGACGTTGCTGGCCGTACATTTGTACGGCT
CCGCAGTGGATGGCGGCCTGAAGCCACACAGTGATATTGATTTGCTGGTTACGGTGACCGTAAGGCTTGA
TGAAACAACGCGGCGAGCTTTGATCAACGACCTTTTGGAAACTTCGGCTTCCCCTGGAGAGAGCGAGATT
CTCCGCGCTGTAGAAGTCACCATTGTTGTGCACGACGACATCATTCCGTGGCGTTATCCAGCTAAGCGCG
AACTGCAATTTGGAGAATGGCAGCGCAATGACATTCTTGCAGGTATCTTCGAGCCAGCCACGATCGACAT
TGATCTGGCTATCTTGCTGACAAAAGCAAGAGAACATAGCGTTGCCTTGGTAGGTCCAGCGGCGGAGGAA
CTCTTTGATCCGGTTCCTGAACAGGATCTATTTGAGGCGCTAAATGAAACCTTAACGCTATGGAACTCGC
CGCCCGACTGGGCTGGCGATGAGCGAAATGTAGTGCTTACGTTGTCCCGCATTTGGTACAGCGCAGTAAC
CGGCAAAATCGCGCCGAAGGATGTCGCTGCCGACTGGGCAATGGAGCGCCTGCCGGCCCAGTATCAGCCC
GTCATACTTGAAGCTAGACAGGCTTATCTTGGACAAGAAGAAGATCGCTTGGCCTCGCGCGCAGATCAGT
TGGAAGAATTTGTCCACTACGTGAAAGGCGAGATCACCAAGGTAGTCGGCAAATAACCCTCGACTCTAGA
GGATCCCCGGGTACCGAGCTCGAATTCCGTGATAGGTGGGCTGCCCTTCCTGGTTGGCTTGGTTTCATCA
GCCATCCGCTTGCCCTCATCTGTTACGCCGGCGGTAGCCGGCCAGCCTCGCAGAGCAGGATTCCCGTTGA
GCACCGCCAGGTGCGAATAAGGGACAGTGAAGAAGGAACACCCGCTCGCGGGTGGGCCTACTTCACCTAT
CCTGCCCGGCTGACGCCGTTGGATACACCAAGGAAAGTCTACACGAACCCTTTGGCAAAATCCTGTATAT
CGTGCGAAAAAGGATGGATATACCGAAAAAATCGCTATAATGACCCCGAAGCAGGGTTATGCAGCGGAAA
ACGGAATTCGAGCTCGGTACCCGGGGATCCTCTAGAGTCGAGCCACCCATGACCAAAATCCCTTAACGTG
AGTTACGCGTCGTTCCACTGAGCGTCAGACCCCGTAGAAAAGATCAAAGGATCTTCTTGAGATCCTTTTT
TTCTGCGCGTAATCTGCTGCTTGCAAACAAAAAAACCACCGCTACCAGCGGTGGTTTGTTTGCCGGATCA
AGAGCTACCAACTCTTTTTCCGAAGGTAACTGGCTTCAGCAGAGCGCAGATACCAAATACTGTTCTTCTA
GTGTAGCCGTAGTTAGGCCACCACTTCAAGAACTCTGTAGCACCGCCTACATACCTCGCTCTGCTAATCC
TGTTACCAGTGGCTGCTGCCAGTGGCGATAAGTCGTGTCTTACCGGGTTGGACTCAAGACGATAGTTACC
GGATAAGGCGCAGCGGTCGGGCTGAACGGGGGGTTCGTGCACACAGCCCAGCTTGGAGCGAACGACCTAC
ACCGAACTGAGATACCTACAGCGTGAGCTATGAGAAAGCGCCACGCTTCCCGAAGGGAGAAAGGCGGACA
GGTATCCGGTAAGCGGCAGGGTCGGAACAGGAGAGCGCACGAGGGAGCTTCCAGGGGGAAACGCCTGGTA
TCTTTATAGTCCTGTCGGGTTTCGCCACCTCTGACTTGAGCGTCGATTTTTGTGATGCTCGTCAGGGGGG
CGGAGCCTATGGAAAAACGCCAGCAACGCGGCCTTTTTACGGTTCCTGGCCTTTTGCTGGCCTTTTGCTC
ACATGTT
